>Addgene plasmid #85905 | AB.pCCL.sin.cPPT.GFP.miR-138-1-3p.sensor.PGK.dNGFR.WPRE | addgene full sequence | sequence record 170139 | Addgene NGS Result
ATGGTGAGCAAGGGCGAGGAGCTGTTCACCGGGGTGGTGCCCATCCTGGTCGAGCTGGACGGCGACGTAA
ACGGCCACAAGTTCAGCGTGTCCGGCGAGGGCGAGGGCGATGCCACCTACGGCAAGCTGACCCTGAAGTT
CATCTGCACCACCGGCAAGCTGCCCGTGCCCTGGCCCACCCTCGTGACCACCCTGACCTACGGCGTGCAG
TGCTTCAGCCGCTACCCCGACCACATGAAGCAGCACGACTTCTTCAAGTCCGCCATGCCCGAAGGCTACG
TCCAGGAGCGCACCATCTTCTTCAAGGACGACGGCAACTACAAGACCCGCGCCGAGGTGAAGTTCGAGGG
CGACACCCTGGTGAACCGCATCGAGCTGAAGGGCATCGACTTCAAGGAGGACGGCAACATCCTGGGGCAC
AAGCTGGAGTACAACTACAACAGCCACAACGTCTATATCATGGCCGACAAGCAGAAGAACGGCATCAAGG
TGAACTTCAAGATCCGCCACAACATCGAGGACGGCAGCGTGCAGCTCGCCGACCACTACCAGCAGAACAC
CCCCATCGGCGACGGCCCCGTGCTGCTGCCCGACAACCACTACCTGAGCACCCAGTCCGCCCTGAGCAAA
GACCCCAACGAGAAGCGCGATCACATGGTCCTGCTGGAGTTCGTGACCGCCGCCGGGATCACTCTCGGCA
TGGACGAGCTGTACAAGTAAAGCGGCCGCGTCGAGAGATGGGGGAGGCTAACTGAGCTAGCCGACCTTAA
CTGGGGAGTACTGGTCGACGTAGCGGCCCTGGTGTTGTGAAGTAGCGGCCCTGGTGTTGTGAAGTAGCGG
CCCTGGTGTTGTGAAGTAGCGGCCCTGGTGTTGTGAAGTAGCGGCCCTGGTGTTGTGAAGTAGCGGCCCT
GGTGTTGTGAAGTAGCACCGGTACTAGCTTAGTCATGCACCGGGCTGCAGGAATTCGATGACAGGCGCAG
CTTCCGAGGGATTTGAGATCCAGACATGATAAGATACATTGATGAGTTTGGACAAACCAAAACTAGAATG
CAGTGAAAAAAATGCCTTATTTGTGAAATTTGTGATGCTATTGCCTTATTTGTAACCATTATAAGCTGCA
ATAAACAAGTTAACAACAACAATTGCATTCATTTTATGTTTCAGGTTCAGGGGGAGGTGTGGGAGGTTTT
TTAAAGCAAGTAAAACCTCTACAAATGTGGTATGGCTGATTATGATCAGATCTCTCGAGGCTAGTCTCGT
GATCGATAAAATTTTGAATTTTTGTAATTTGTTTTTGTAATTCTTTAGTTTGTATGTCTGTTGCTATTAT
GTCTACTATTCTTTCCCCTGCACTGTACCCCCCAATCCCCCCTTTTCTTTTAAAAGTTAACCGATACCGT
CGAGATCCGTTCACTAATCGAATGGATCTGTCTCTGTCTCTCTCTCCACCTTCTTCTTCTATTCCTTCGG
GCCTGTCGGGTCCCCTCGGGGTTGGGAGGTGGGTCTGAAACGATAATGGTGAATATCCCTGCCTAACTCT
ATTCACTATAGAAAGTACAGCAAAAACTATTCTTAAACCTACCAAGCCTCCTACTATCATTATGAATAAT
TTTATATACCACAGCCAATTTGTTATGTTAAACCAATTCCACAAACTTGCCCATTTATCTAATTCCAATA
ATTCTTGTTCATTCTTTTCTTGCTGGTTTTGCGATTCTTCAATTAAGGAGTGTATTAAGCTTGTGTAATT
GTTAATTTCTCTGTCCCACTCCATCCAGGTCGTGTGATTCCAAATCTGTTCCAGAGATTTATTACTCCAA
CTAGCATTCCAAGGCACAGCAGTGGTGCAAATGAGTTTTCCAGAGCAACCCCAAATCCCCAGGAGCTGTT
GATCCTTTAGGTATCTTTCCACAGCCAGGATTCTTGCCTGGAGCTGCTTGATGCCCCAGACTGTGAGTTG
CAACAGATGCTGTTGCGCCTCAATAGCCCTCAGCAAATTGTTCTGCTGCTGCACTATACCAGACAATAAT
TGTCTGGCCTGTACCGTCAGCGTCATTGACGCTGCGCCCATAGTGCTTCCTGCTGCTCCCAAGAACCCAA
GGAACAAAGCTCCTATTCCCACTGCTCTTTTTTCTCTCTGCACCACTCTTCTCTTTGCCTTGGTGGGTGC
TACTCCTAATGGTTCAATTTTTACTACTTTATATTTATATAATTCACTTCTCCAATTGTCCCTCATATCT
CCTCCTCCAGGTCTGAAGATCAGCGGCCGCTTGCTGTGCGGTGGTCTTACTTTTGTTTTGCTCTTCCTCT
ATCTTGTCTAAAGCTTCCTTGGTGTCTTTTATCTCTATCCTTTGATGCACACAATAGAGGGTTGCTACTG
TATTATATAATGATCTAAGTTCTTCTGATCCTGTCTGAAGGGATGGTTGTAGCTGTCCCAGTATTTGTCT
ACAGCCTTCTGATGTTTCTAACAGGCCAGGATTAACTGCGAATCGTTCTAGCTCCCTGCTTGCCCATACT
ATATGTTTTAATTTATATTTTTTCTTTCCCCCTGGCCTTAACCGAATTTTTTCCCATCGCGATCTAATTC
TCCCCCGCTTAATACTGACGCTCTCGCACCCATCTCTCTCCTTCTAGCCTCCGCTAGTCAAAATTTTTGG
CGTACTCACCAGTCGCCGCCCCTCGCCTCTTGCCGTGCGCGCTTCAGCAAGCCGAGTCCTGCGTCGAGAG
AGCTCCTCTGGTTTCCCTTTCGCTTTCAAGTCCCTGTTCGGGCGCCACTGCTAGAGATTTTCCACACTGA
CTAAAAGGGTCTGAGGGATCTCTAGTTACCAGAGTCACACAACAGACGGGCACACACTACTTGAAGCACT
CAAGGCAAGCTTTATTGAGGCTTAAGCAGTGGGTTCCCTAGTTAGCCAGAGAGCTCCCAGGCTCAGATCT
GGTCTAACCAGAGAGACCCCGGTTCACTAAACGAGCTCTGCTTATATAGACCTCCCACCGTACACGCCTA
CCGCCCATTTGCGTCAATGGGGCGGAGTTGTTACGACATTTTGGAAAGTCCCGTTGATTTTGGTGCCAAA
ACAAACTCCCATTGACGTCAATGGGGTGGAGACTTGGAAATCCCCGTGAGTCAAACCGCTATCCACGCCC
ATTGATGTACTGCCAAAACCGCATCACCATGGTAATAGCGATGACTAATACGTAGATGTACTGCCAAGTA
GGAAAGTCCCATAAGGTCATGTACTGGGCATAATGCCAGGCGGGCCATTTACCGTCATTGACGTCAATAG
GGGGCGTACTTGGCATATGATACACTTGATGTACTGCCAAGTGGGCAGTTTACCGTAAATACTCCACCCA
TTGACGTCAATGGAAAGTCCCTATTGGCGTTACTATGGGAACATACGTCATTATTGACGTCAATGGGCGG
GGGTCGTTGGGCGGTCAGCCAGGCGGGCCATTTACCGTAAGTTATGTAACGCGGAACTCCATATATGGGC
TATGAACTAATGACCCCGTAATTGATTACTATTAATAACTAGTCAATAATCAATGTCAACATGGCGGTAA
TGTTGGACATGAGCCAATATAAATGTACATATTATGATATGGATACAACGTATGCAATGGCCAAGCTTGC
AGCTCCAGCTTTTGTTCCCTTTAGTGAGGGTTAATTGCGCGCTTGGCGTAATCATGGTCATAGCTGTTTC
CTGTGTGAAATTGTTATCCGCTCACAATTCCACACAACATACGAGCCGGAAGCATAAAGTGTAAAGCCTG
GGGTGCCTAATGAGTGAGCTAACTCACATTAATTGCGTTGCGCTCACTGCCCGCTTTCCAGTCGGGAAAC
CTGTCGTGCCAGCTGCATTAATGAATCGGCCAACGCGCGGGGAGAGGCGGTTTGCGTATTGGGCGCTCTT
CCGCTTCCTCGCTCACTGACTCGCTGCGCTCGGTCGTTCGGCTGCGGCGAGCGGTATCAGCTCACTCAAA
GGCGGTAATACGGTTATCCACAGAATCAGGGGATAACGCAGGAAAGAACATGTGAGCAAAAGGCCAGCAA
AAGGCCAGGAACCGTAAAAAGGCCGCGTTGCTGGCGTTTTTCCATAGGCTCCGCCCCCCTGACGAGCATC
ACAAAAATCGACGCTCAAGTCAGAGGTGGCGAAACCCGACAGGACTATAAAGATACCAGGCGTTTCCCCC
TGGAAGCTCCCTCGTGCGCTCTCCTGTTCCGACCCTGCCGCTTACCGGATACCTGTCCGCCTTTCTCCCT
TCGGGAAGCGTGGCGCTTTCTCATAGCTCACGCTGTAGGTATCTCAGTTCGGTGTAGGTCGTTCGCTCCA
AGCTGGGCTGTGTGCACGAACCCCCCGTTCAGCCCGACCGCTGCGCCTTATCCGGTAACTATCGTCTTGA
GTCCAACCCGGTAAGACACGACTTATCGCCACTGGCAGCAGCCACTGGTAACAGGATTAGCAGAGCGAGG
TATGTAGGCGGTGCTACAGAGTTCTTGAAGTGGTGGCCTAACTACGGCTACACTAGAAGAACAGTATTTG
GTATCTGCGCTCTGCTGAAGCCAGTTACCTTCGGAAAAAGAGTTGGTAGCTCTTGATCCGGCAAACAAAC
CACCGCTGGTAGCGGTGGTTTTTTTGTTTGCAAGCAGCAGATTACGCGCAGAAAAAAAGGATCTCAAGAA
GATCCTTTGATCTTTTCTACGGGGTCTGACGCTCAGTGGAACGAAAACTCACGTTAAGGGATTTTGGTCA
TGAGATTATCAAAAAGGATCTTCACCTAGATCCTTTTAAATTAAAAATGAAGTTTTAAATCAATCTAAAG
TATATATGAGTAAACTTGGTCTGACAGTTACCAATGCTTAATCAGTGAGGCACCTATCTCAGCGATCTGT
CTATTTCGTTCATCCATAGTTGCCTGACTCCCCGTCGTGTAGATAACTACGATACGGGAGGGCTTACCAT
CTGGCCCCAGTGCTGCAATGATACCGCGAGACCCACGCTCACCGGCTCCAGATTTATCAGCAATAAACCA
GCCAGCCGGAAGGGCCGAGCGCAGAAGTGGTCCTGCAACTTTATCCGCCTCCATCCAGTCTATTAATTGT
TGCCGGGAAGCTAGAGTAAGTAGTTCGCCAGTTAATAGTTTGCGCAACGTTGTTGCCATTGCTACAGGCA
TCGTGGTGTCACGCTCGTCGTTTGGTATGGCTTCATTCAGCTCCGGTTCCCAACGATCAAGGCGAGTTAC
ATGATCCCCCATGTTGTGCAAAAAAGCGGTTAGCTCCTTCGGTCCTCCGATCGTTGTCAGAAGTAAGTTG
GCCGCAGTGTTATCACTCATGGTTATGGCAGCACTGCATAATTCTCTTACTGTCATGCCATCCGTAAGAT
GCTTTTCTGTGACTGGTGAGTACTCAACCAAGTCATTCTGAGAATAGTGTATGCGGCGACCGAGTTGCTC
TTGCCCGGCGTCAATACGGGATAATACCGCGCCACATAGCAGAACTTTAAAAGTGCTCATCATTGGAAAA
CGTTCTTCGGGGCGAAAACTCTCAAGGATCTTACCGCTGTTGAGATCCAGTTCGATGTAACCCACTCGTG
CACCCAACTGATCTTCAGCATCTTTTACTTTCACCAGCGTTTCTGGGTGAGCAAAAACAGGAAGGCAAAA
TGCCGCAAAAAAGGGAATAAGGGCGACACGGAAATGTTGAATACTCATACTCTTCCTTTTTCAATATTAT
TGAAGCATTTATCAGGGTTATTGTCTCATGAGCGGATACATATTTGAATGTATTTAGAAAAATAAACAAA
TAGGGGTTCCGCGCACATTTCCCCGAAAAGTGCCACCTAAATTGTAAGCGTTAATATTTTGTTAAAATTC
GCGTTAAATTTTTGTTAAATCAGCTCATTTTTTAACCAATAGGCCGAAATCGGCAAAATCCCTTATAAAT
CAAAAGAATAGACCGAGATAGGGT
[37 nt withheld, positions 5975-6011]
AAAGAACGTGGACTCCAACGTCAAAGG
[49 nt withheld, positions 6039-6087]
T
[91 nt withheld, positions 6089-6179]
G
[124 nt withheld, positions 6181-6304]
CCCATTCGCCATTCAGGCTGCGCAACTGTTGGGAAGGGCGATCGGTGCGGGCCTCTTCGCTATTACGCCA
GCTGGCGAAAGGGGGATGTGCTGCAAGGCGATTAAGTTGGGTAACGCCAGGGTTTTCCCAGTCACGACGT
TGTAAAACGACGGCCAGTGAGCGCGCGTAATACGACTCACTATAGGGCGAATTGGGTACGTCCCTAGGCC
TCCAAAAAAGCCTCCTCACTACTTCTGGAATAGCTCAGAGGCCGAGGCGGCCTCGGCCTCTGCATAAATA
AAAAAAATTAGTCAGCCATGGGGCGGAGAATGGGCGGAACTGGGCGGAGTTAGGGGCGGGATGGGCGGAG
TTAGGGGCGGGATAGCTAGAGCCAGACATGATAAGATACATTGATGAGTTTGGACAAACCACAACTAGAA
TGCAGTGAAAAAAATGCTTTATTTGTGAAATTTGTGATGCTATTGCTTTATTTGTAACCATTATAAGCTG
CAATAAACAAGTTCCTCTCACTCTCTGATATTCATTTCTTTGCAAGTTATAAATACTGAATAATAAGATG
ACATGAACTACTACTGCTAGAGATTTTCCACACTGACTAAAAGGGTCTGAGGGATCTCTAGTTACCAGAG
TCACACAACAGACGGGCACACACTACTTGAAGCACTCAAGGCAAGCTTTATTGAGGCTTAAGCAGTGGGT
TCCCTAGTTAGCCAGAGAGCTCCCAGGCTCAGATCTGGTCTAACCAGAGAGACCCAGTACAAGCAAAAAG
CAGATCTTGTCTTCGTTGGGAGTGAATTAGCCCTTCCAGTCCCCCCTTTTCTTTTAAAAAGTGGCTAAGA
TCTACAGCTGCCTTGTAAGTCATTGGTCTTAAAGGTACCGAGCTCGAATTCCAGGCGGGGAGGCGGCCCA
AAGGGAGATCCGACTCGTCTGAGGGCGAAGGCGAAGACGCGGAAGAGGCCGCAGAGCCGGCAGCAGGCCG
CGGGAAGGAAGGTCCGCTGGATTGAGGGCCGAAGGGACGTAGCAGAAGGACGTCCCGCGCAGAATCCAGG
TGGCAACACAGGCGAGCAGCCATGGAAAGGACGTCAGCTTCCCCGACAACACCACGGAATTGTCAGTGCC
CAACAGCCGAGCCCCTGTCCAGCAGCGGGCAAGGCAGGCGGCGATGAGTTCCGCCGTGGCAATAGGGAGG
GGGAAAGCGAAAGTCCCGGAAAGGAGCTGACAGGTGGTGGCAATGCCCCAACCAGTGGGGGTTGCGTCAG
CAAACACAGTGCACACCACGCCACGTTGCCTGACAACGGGCCACAACTCCTCATAAAGAGACAGCAACCA
GGATTTATACAAGGAGGAGAAAATGAAAGCCATACGGGAAGCAATAGCATGATACAAAGGCATTAAAGCA
GCGTATCCACATAGCGTAAAAGGAGCAACATAGTTAAGAATACCAGTCAATCTTTCACAAATTTTGTAAT
CCAGAGGTTGATTGTCGACTCTAGACTCGACTCTAGAGGATCCCCCTGTTCCACCTCTTGAAGGCTATGT
AGGCCACAAGGCCCACAACCACAGCAGCCAGGATGGAGCAATAGACAGGGATGAGGTTGTCGGTGGTGCC
TCGGGTCACCACGGGCTGGGAGCTGCCCATCACTGTGGTCACCACACCTGCCACCGTGCTGGCTATGAGG
TCTTGTTCTGGAGGTGCCTCAGGCTCCTGGGTGCTGGGGGCTGTGCTGTCCGAGCCCTCTGGGGGTGTGG
ACCGTGTAATCCAACGGCCAGGGATCTCCTCGCACTCGGCGTCGGCCCAGCGTGTGCACTCGCGGAGCTG
GCGCTCGGTGTCCTCGCACACGGTGCAGGGCAGGCACGGGTCCACGTGGTTGGCCTCGTCGGAATACGTG
CCGTCGGGGCACTCCTCGCACACGGTGTTCTGCTTGTCCTGGCAGGAGAACACGAGGCCCGAGCCCGCCT
CGCACACGCGGCACGCCTCGCAGCGCCCAGTCGTCTCATCCTGGTAGTAGCCGTAGGCGCAGCGGCACAC
GGCGTCGTCGGCCTCCACGCACGGCGCCGACATGCTCTGGAGCCCCACGCACTCGGTGCACGGCTTGCAC
GGCTCGGTCGCGCTCACCACGTCGGAGAACGTCACGCTGTCCAGGCAGGGCTCACACACGGTCTGGTTGG
CTCCACAAGGCTGGGCCACACCCTCGCCCAGGTTGCAGGCTTTGCAGCACTCACCGCTGTGTGTGTACAG
GCCTGTGGGGCATGCCTCCTTGGCACCTCCAAGGGACACCCCCAGAAGCAGCAACAGCAGCAGGCGCGGC
CCGTCCATGGCGCGGCCGGTGGCACCTGCCCCCATCGCCCGCCTCCCGCGGCAGCGCTCGACTTCCAGCT
CGGTCCGCTTTGCGGACTGATGGGGCTGCGCTGCGCTGCGCTCCAGCGCCCCCCCTGCCCGCCGGAGCTG
GCCGCGGCCCGAATTCCTGCAGCCCGGGGGATCCCCCTGGGGAGAGAGGTCGGTGATTCGGTCAACGAGG
GAGCCGACTGCCGACGTGCGCTCCGGAGGCTTGCAGAATGCGGAACACCGCGCGGGCAGGAACAGGGCCC
ACACTACCGCCCCACACCCCGCCTCCCGCACCGCCCCTTCCCGGCCGCTGCTCTCGGCGCGCCCTGCTGA
GCAGCCGCTATTGGCCACAGCCCATCGCGGTCGGCGCGCTGCCATTGCTCCCTGGCGCTGTCCGTCTGCG
AGGGTACTAGTGAGACGTGCGGCTTCCGTTTGTCACGTCCGGCACGCCGCGAACCGCAAGGAACCTTCCC
GACTTAGGGGCGGAGCAGGAAGCGTCGCCGGGGGGCCCACAAGGGTAGCGGCGAAGATCCGGGTGACGCT
GCGAACGGACGTGAAGAATGTGCGAGACCCAGGGTCGGCGCCGCTGCGTTTCCCGGAACCACGCCCAGAG
CAGCCGCGTCCCTGCGCAAACCCAGGGCTGCCTTGGAAAAGGCGCAACCCCAACCCCGTGGAATTCGATA
TCAAGCTTCTCGAGGGTAGGCGTGTACGGTGGGAGGCCTATATAAGCAGAGCTCGTTTAGTGAACCGTCA
GATCGCCTGGAGACGCCATCCACGCTGTTTTGACCTCCATAGAAGACACCGGGACCGATCCAGCCTCCGC
GGAATTCACC
Features (pLannotate 1.2.2; 34 found; start..end, strand, type, name):
      1..720     +  CDS            EGFP: the original enhanced GFP (Yang et al., 1996) mammalian codon-optimized
    950..969     +  misc_feature   MCS (fragment): pBluescript multiple cloning site
    997..1131    -  polyA_signal   SV40 poly(A) signal: SV40 polyadenylation signal
   1154..1238    -  CDS            large T antigen (fragment): large T antigen from SV40 (simian virus 40)
   1268..1385    -  misc_feature   cPPT/CTS: central polypurine tract and central termination sequence of HIV-1
   1404..1504    -  CDS            Rev (fragment): human immunodeficiency virus 1 (HIV-1) Rev protein; rev; enhances nuclear export of unspliced and incompletely spliced viral mRNAs
   1881..2114    -  misc_feature   RRE: The Rev response element (RRE) of HIV-1 allows for Rev-dependent mRNA export from the nucleus to the cytoplasm.
   2260..2623    -  CDS            HIV-1 gag (fragment): gag protein from human immunodeficiency virus 1; gag
   2607..2732    -  misc_feature   HIV-1 Ψ: packaging signal of human immunodeficiency virus type 1
   2779..2959    -  LTR            5' LTR (truncated): truncated 5' long terminal repeat (LTR) from HIV-1
   2974..3177    -  promoter       CMV promoter: human cytomegalovirus (CMV) immediate early promoter
   3178..3557    -  enhancer       CMV enhancer: human cytomegalovirus immediate early enhancer
   3658..3676    -  promoter       T3 promoter: promoter for bacteriophage T3 RNA polymerase
   3721..3737    -  protein_bind   lac operator: The lac repressor binds to the lac operator to inhibit transcription in E. coli. This inhibition can be relieved by adding lactose or isopropyl-β-D-thiogalactopyranoside (IPTG). lac repressor encoded by lacI
   3745..3775    -  promoter       lac promoter: promoter for the E. coli lac operon
   3790..3811    -  protein_bind   CAP binding site: CAP binding activates transcription in the presence of cAMP. E. coli catabolite activator protein
   3824..3916    -  CDS            lacI (fragment): lac repressor; lacI; The lac repressor binds to the lac operator to inhibit transcription in E. coli. This inhibition can be relieved by adding lactose or isopropyl-β-D-thiogalactopyranoside (IPTG).
   4099..4687    -  rep_origin     ori: high-copy-number ColE1/pMB1/pBR322/pUC origin of replication
   4858..5718    -  CDS            AmpR: β-lactamase; bla; confers resistance to ampicillin, carbenicillin, and related antibiotics
   5719..5823    -  promoter       AmpR promoter: bla
   5876..6304    -  rep_origin     f1 ori (sequence partly withheld): f1 bacteriophage origin of replication; arrow indicates direction of (+) strand synthesis
   6309..6464    -  CDS            lacZα (fragment): LacZα fragment of β-galactosidase; lacZ fragment
   6472..6490    +  promoter       T7 promoter: promoter for bacteriophage T7 RNA polymerase
   6511..6646    -  rep_origin     SV40 ori: SV40 origin of replication
   6686..6807    -  polyA_signal   SV40 poly(A) signal: SV40 polyadenylation signal
   6879..7112    -  LTR            3' LTR (ΔU3): self-inactivating 3' long terminal repeat (LTR) from HIV-1
   7114..7182    -  CDS            nef (fragment): NEF_HV1Z2 - Experimental evidence at protein level: Swiss-Prot protein existence level 1. Extracellular Nef protein targets CD4(+) T-lymphocytes for apoptosis by interacting with CXCR4 surface receptors. From Human immunodeficiency virus type 1 group M subtype D (isolate Z2/CDC-Z34) (HIV-1).
   7199..7787    -  misc_feature   WPRE: woodchuck hepatitis virus posttranscriptional regulatory element
   7801..7819    -  misc_feature   MCS (fragment): pUC18/19 multiple cloning site
   7822..8649    -  CDS            NGFR (fragment): TNR16_HUMAN - Also known as TNFRSF16. Experimental evidence at protein level: Swiss-Prot protein existence level 1. Low affinity receptor which can bind to NGF, BDNF, NTF3, and NTF4. Forms a heterodimeric receptor with SORCS2 that binds the precursor forms of NGF, BDNF and NTF3 with high affinity, and has much lower affinity for mature NGF and BDNF (PubMed:24908487). Plays an important role in differentiation and survival of specific neuronal populations during development (By similarity). Can mediate cell survival as well as cell death of neural cells. Plays a role in the inactivation of RHOA
   8764..8788    -  misc_feature   MCS (fragment): pBluescript multiple cloning site
   8791..9301    -  promoter       hPGK promoter: human phosphoglycerate kinase 1 promoter
   9304..9327    +  misc_feature   MCS (fragment): pBluescript multiple cloning site
   9329..9367    +  promoter       minimal CMV promoter: human cytomegalovirus (CMV) immediate early promoter
