[The description below was written by a language model from this plasmid's Addgene catalogue record and pLannotate feature annotations shown in this document.]
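Description:
AB.pCCL.sin.cPPT.GFP.miR-138-1-3p.sensor.PGK.dNGFR.WPRE is a third-generation, self-inactivating HIV-1 lentiviral transfer plasmid that reports the activity of human miR-138-1-3p. It is propagated in E. coli on a high-copy ColE1/pUC origin with ampicillin resistance, and the backbone also carries an f1 origin and an SV40 origin. The viral genome is transcribed from a chimeric CMV enhancer/promoter fused to a truncated 5' LTR. It contains the Ψ packaging signal with a partial gag sequence, the RRE, the cPPT/CTS, a WPRE and a ΔU3 3' LTR followed by an SV40 polyadenylation signal.

The payload is a bidirectional expression unit. The human PGK promoter drives a truncated NGFR (dNGFR), a surface marker, in the same orientation as the viral genome. A minimal CMV promoter abutting the PGK promoter points the opposite way and drives EGFP, which ends at its own SV40 poly(A) signal. The catalogue entry names PGK as the promoter, in keeping with this coupled arrangement. The 171 bp sensor insert, cloned between NheI and AgeI, is not annotated in the feature table. The unannotated stretch between the EGFP coding sequence and its poly(A) signal is the likely location, which would place the miRNA target sequences in the EGFP 3' UTR, though the record does not confirm this.

In such a design, cells with active miR-138-1-3p suppress EGFP while dNGFR stays unaffected, so dNGFR acts as an internal control for transduction and expression level. The plasmid was deposited as a sensor plasmid in connection with work on high-throughput assessment of microRNA activity using sensor and decoy libraries. The sequenced record (9,464 nt) is slightly shorter than the stated total size of 9,480 bp.
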