Addgene plasmid #85905: AB.pCCL.sin.cPPT.GFP.miR-138-1-3p.sensor.PGK.dNGFR.WPRE
Purpose: Sensor Plasmid
Depositing lab: Brian Brown. Depositing organization: Icahn School of Medicine at Mount Sinai. Publication: High-throughput assessment of microRNA activity and function using microRNA sensor and decoy libraries. Mullokandov G, Baccarini A, Ruzo A, Jayaprakash AD, Tung N, Israelow B, Evans MJ, Sachidanandam R, Brown BD. Nat Methods. 2012 Jul 1;9(8):840-6. doi: 10.1038/nmeth.2078. PubMed 22751203.
Backbone
  Vector backbone: AB.pCCL.sin.cPPT.GFP.PGK.dNGFR.WPRE
  Backbone size w/o insert (bp): 9309
  Total vector size (bp): 9480
  Vector type: Lentiviral
  Selectable markers: eGFP , NGFR
Growth in bacteria
  Bacterial resistance: Ampicillin, 100 μg/mL
  Growth temperature: 37°C
  Growth strain: NEB Stable
  Copy number: High Copy
Gene/Insert
  Gene/Insert name: miR-138-1-3p Sensor
  Species: H. sapiens (human)
  Insert size (bp): 171
  Entrez Gene: MIR138-1 (a.k.a. MIRN138-1, mir-138-1)
  Promoter: PGK
  Cloning method: Restriction Enzyme; 5′ cloning site NheI (not destroyed); 3′ cloning site AgeI (not destroyed)
  Sequencing primers: 5′ AACAGACATACAAACTAAAG
Terms and licenses: Academic/Nonprofit Terms; Industry Terms: Not Available to Industry
How to cite: AB.pCCL.sin.cPPT.GFP.miR-138-1-3p.sensor.PGK.dNGFR.WPRE was a gift from Brian Brown (Addgene plasmid # 85905 ; http://n2t.net/addgene:85905 ; RRID:Addgene_85905)
