>Addgene plasmid #85905 | AB.pCCL.sin.cPPT.GFP.miR-138-1-3p.sensor.PGK.dNGFR.WPRE | depositor partial sequence | sequence record 167399 | AB.pCCL.sin.cPPT.GFP.miR-138-1-3p.sensor.PGK.dNGFR.WPRE sequence 845 bps
AAATTTTATCGATCACGAGACTAGCCTCGAGAGATCTGATCATAATCAGCCATACCACATTTGTAGAGGT
TTTACTTGCTTTAAAAAACCTCCCACACCTCCCCCTGAACCTGAAACATAAAATGAATGCAATTGTTGTT
GTTAACTTGTTTATTGCAGCTTATAATGGTTACAAATAAGGCAATAGCATCACAAATTTCACAAATAAGG
CATTTTTTTCACTGCATTCTAGTTTTGGTTTGTCCAAACTCATCAATGTATCTTATCATGTCTGGATCTC
AAATCCCTCGGAAGCTGCGCCTGTCATCGAATTCCTGCAGCCCGGTGCATGACTAAGCTAGTACCGGTGC
TACTTCACAACACCAGGGCCGCTACTTCACAACACCAGGGCCGCTACTTCACAACACCAGGGCCGCTACT
TCACAACACCAGGGCCGCTACTTCACAACACCAGGGCCGCTACTTCACAACACCAGGGCCGCTACGTCGA
CCAGTACTCCCCAGTTAAGGTCGGCTAGCTCAGTTAGCCTCCCCCATCTCTCGACGCGGCCGCTTTACTT
GTACAGCTCGTCCATGCCGAGAGTGATCCCGGCGGCGGTCACGAACTCCAGCAGGACCATGTGATCGCGC
TTCTCGTTGGGGTCTTTGCTCAGGGCGGACTGGGTGCTCAGGTAGTGGTTGTCGGGCAGCAGCACGGGGC
CGTCGCCGATGGGGGTGTTCTGCTGGTAGTGGTCGGCGAGCTGCACGCTGCCGTCCTCGATGTTGTGGCG
GATCTTGAAGTTCACCTTGATGCCGTTCTTCTGCTTGTCGGCCATGATATAGACGTTGTGGCTGTTGTAG
TTGTA
